Addgene plasmid #205063: mt deltaN20 TFB2MdeltaC13
Purpose: TFB2M protein expression
Depositing lab: Smita Patel. Depositing organization: Rutgers, The State University of New Jersey. Publication: The C-terminal tail of the yeast mitochondrial transcription factor Mtf1 coordinates template strand alignment, DNA scrunching and timely transition into elongation. Basu U, Lee SW, Deshpande A, Shen J, Sohn BK, Cho H, Kim H, Patel SS. Nucleic Acids Res. 2020 Mar 18;48(5):2604-2620. doi: 10.1093/nar/gkaa040. PubMed 31980825.
Backbone
  Vector backbone: pBR322
  Vector type: Bacterial Expression
Growth in bacteria
  Bacterial resistance: Kanamycin, 50 μg/mL
  Growth temperature: 37°C
  Growth strain: DH5alpha
  Copy number: Low Copy
Gene/Insert
  Gene/Insert name: TFB2M
  Species: H. sapiens (human)
  Mutation: Lacks N-terminal 20 aa and C-terminal 13 aa
  Entrez Gene: TFB2M (a.k.a. Hkp1, mtTFB2)
  Cloning method: Unknown
Terms and licenses: Academic/Nonprofit Terms; Industry Terms: Not Available to Industry
How to cite: mt deltaN20 TFB2MdeltaC13 was a gift from Smita Patel (Addgene plasmid # 205063 ; http://n2t.net/addgene:205063 ; RRID:Addgene_205063)
