[The description below was written by a language model from this plasmid's Addgene catalogue record and pLannotate feature annotations shown in this document.]
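Description:
mt deltaN20 TFB2MdeltaC13 is a 7,575 nt bacterial expression plasmid for producing a truncated form of human TFB2M, the mitochondrial transcription initiation factor that acts together with TFAM and POLRMT (and is related to rRNA methyltransferases). The catalogue lists the backbone as pBR322, and the annotated features fit a pET-style derivative of it. It carries a ColE1/pMB1-type origin with the rop gene and bom region, consistent with the recorded low copy number, along with an f1 phage origin and leftover fragments of the tetracycline resistance gene. Selection is by kanamycin through an aminoglycoside phosphotransferase gene, and the plasmid is propagated in a cloning strain.

The expression cassette lies on the reverse strand and spans the numbering origin. A T7 promoter with an adjacent lac operator and the T7 gene 10 ribosome binding site drives transcription, and a plasmid-borne lacI gene supplies repressor, so expression should be IPTG-inducible in a host that provides T7 RNA polymerase. In order, the annotated coding features are a short His-tag-like fragment (labelled as a capTEV fragment), a thrombin cleavage site, a signal-sequence-less maltose binding protein that stays cytosolic, and the TFB2M coding region. These are followed by a fragment annotated as a polyhistidine tag and a short fragment matched to a T7 gene 10-derived solubility tag, then the T7 terminator. The table does not establish whether the downstream tag fragments are in frame with the insert. The insert lacks the N-terminal 20 and C-terminal 13 residues of TFB2M. The stated purpose is protein expression, and the arrangement suggests an MBP fusion for solubility and affinity purification. The associated publication concerns the C-terminal tail of the yeast homologue Mtf1, which suggests use of the purified protein in studies of mitochondrial transcription.
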