Features (pLannotate 1.2.2; 22 found; start..end, strand, type, name):
     71..88      -  CDS            thrombin site: thrombin recognition and cleavage site
     99..115     -  CDS            capTEV™ (fragment): composite tag for in vivo biotinylation, TEV protease cleavage, and 6xHis tagging
    134..156     -  RBS            RBS: efficient ribosome binding site from bacteriophage T7 gene 10 (Olins and Rangwala, 1989)
    171..195     -  protein_bind   lac operator: The lac repressor binds to the lac operator to inhibit transcription in E. coli. This inhibition can be relieved by adding lactose or isopropyl-β-D-thiogalactopyranoside (IPTG). lac repressor encoded by lacI
    196..214     -  promoter       T7 promoter: promoter for bacteriophage T7 RNA polymerase
    236..515     +  CDS            TcR (fragment): tetracycline efflux protein; tet; confers resistance to tetracycline
    523..600     +  promoter       lacI promoter: lacI
    601..1683    +  CDS            lacI: lac repressor; lacI; The lac repressor binds to the lac operator to inhibit transcription in E. coli. This inhibition can be relieved by adding lactose or isopropyl-β-D-thiogalactopyranoside (IPTG).
   1696..1717    +  protein_bind   CAP binding site: CAP binding activates transcription in the presence of cAMP. E. coli catabolite activator protein
   1732..2023    +  CDS            TcR (fragment): tetracycline efflux protein; tet; confers resistance to tetracycline
   2095..2475    -  CDS            YPB1_ECOLX: Protein predicted: Swiss-Prot protein existence level 4. From Escherichia coli.
   2492..2683    +  CDS            rop: Rop protein, which maintains plasmids at low copy number; rop
   2785..2924    +  misc_feature   bom: basis of mobility region from pBR322
   3110..3698    -  rep_origin     ori: high-copy-number ColE1/pMB1/pBR322/pUC origin of replication
   3820..4635    +  CDS            KanR: aminoglycoside phosphotransferase; aph(3')-Ia; confers resistance to kanamycin in bacteria or G418 (Geneticin®) in eukaryotes
   4644..4701    -  promoter       AmpR promoter (fragment): bla
   4754..5182    -  rep_origin     f1 ori (sequence partly withheld): f1 bacteriophage origin of replication; arrow indicates direction of (+) strand synthesis
   5219..5266    -  terminator     T7 terminator: transcription terminator for bacteriophage T7 RNA polymerase
   5274..5323    -  CDS            SET1 (fragment): solubility-enhancement tag derived from T7 phage gene 10B
   5333..5350    -  CDS            9xHis (fragment): 9xHis affinity tag
   5375..6466    -  CDS            TFB2M (fragment): TFB2M_HUMAN - Also known as NS5ATP5. Experimental evidence at protein level: Swiss-Prot protein existence level 1. S-adenosyl-L-methionine-dependent rRNA methyltransferase which may methylate two specific adjacent adenosines in the loop of a conserved hairpin near the 3'-end of 12S mitochondrial rRNA (Probable). Component of the mitochondrial transcription initiation complex, composed at least of TFB2M, TFAM and POLRMT that is required for basal transcription of mitochondrial DNA (PubMed:29149603, PubMed:12068295, PubMed:20410300, PubMed:15526033). In this complex, TFAM recruits POLRMT to a sp
   6542..67      -  CDS            MBP (across the origin): maltose binding protein from E. coli; malE (mutated); This version of the gene does not encode a signal sequence, so MBP will remain in the cytosol.
>Addgene plasmid #205063 | mt deltaN20 TFB2MdeltaC13 | addgene full sequence | sequence record 410743 | Addgene NGS Result
CAGCGAGACCGTTATAGCCTTTATCGCCGTTAATCCAGATTACCAGTTTACCTTCTTCGATTTTCATGTG
GCTGCCGCGCGGCACCAGGCCGCTGCTGTGATGATGATGATGATGGCTGCTGCCCATGGTATATCTCCTT
CTTAAAGTTAAACAAAATTATTTCTAGAGGGGAATTGTTATCCGCTCACAATTCCCCTATAGTGAGTCGT
ATTAATTTCGCGGGATCGAGATCTCGATCCTCTACGCCGGACGCATCGTGGCCGGCATCACCGGCGCCAC
AGGTGCGGTTGCTGGCGCCTATATCGCCGACATCACCGATGGGGAAGATCGGGCTCGCCACTTCGGGCTC
ATGAGCGCTTGTTTCGGCGTGGGTATGGTGGCAGGCCCCGTGGCCGGGGGACTGTTGGGCGCCATCTCCT
TGCATGCACCATTCCTTGCGGCGGCGGTGCTCAACGGCCTCAACCTACTACTGGGCTGCTTCCTAATGCA
GGAGTCGCATAAGGGAGAGCGTCGAGATCCCGGACACCATCGAATGGCGCAAAACCTTTCGCGGTATGGC
ATGATAGCGCCCGGAAGAGAGTCAATTCAGGGTGGTGAATGTGAAACCAGTAACGTTATACGATGTCGCA
GAGTATGCCGGTGTCTCTTATCAGACCGTTTCCCGCGTGGTGAACCAGGCCAGCCACGTTTCTGCGAAAA
CGCGGGAAAAAGTGGAAGCGGCGATGGCGGAGCTGAATTACATTCCCAACCGCGTGGCACAACAACTGGC
GGGCAAACAGTCGTTGCTGATTGGCGTTGCCACCTCCAGTCTGGCCCTGCACGCGCCGTCGCAAATTGTC
GCGGCGATTAAATCTCGCGCCGATCAACTGGGTGCCAGCGTGGTGGTGTCGATGGTAGAACGAAGCGGCG
TCGAAGCCTGTAAAGCGGCGGTGCACAATCTTCTCGCGCAACGCGTCAGTGGGCTGATCATTAACTATCC
GCTGGATGACCAGGATGCCATTGCTGTGGAAGCTGCCTGCACTAATGTTCCGGCGTTATTTCTTGATGTC
TCTGACCAGACACCCATCAACAGTATTATTTTCTCCCATGAAGACGGTACGCGACTGGGCGTGGAGCATC
TGGTCGCATTGGGTCACCAGCAAATCGCGCTGTTAGCGGGCCCATTAAGTTCTGTCTCGGCGCGTCTGCG
TCTGGCTGGCTGGCATAAATATCTCACTCGCAATCAAATTCAGCCGATAGCGGAACGGGAAGGCGACTGG
AGTGCCATGTCCGGTTTTCAACAAACCATGCAAATGCTGAATGAGGGCATCGTTCCCACTGCGATGCTGG
TTGCCAACGATCAGATGGCGCTGGGCGCAATGCGCGCCATTACCGAGTCCGGGCTGCGCGTTGGTGCGGA
TATCTCGGTAGTGGGATACGACGATACCGAAGACAGCTCATGTTATATCCCGCCGTTAACCACCATCAAA
CAGGATTTTCGCCTGCTGGGGCAAACCAGCGTGGACCGCTTGCTGCAACTCTCTCAGGGCCAGGCGGTGA
AGGGCAATCAGCTGTTGCCCGTCTCACTGGTGAAAAGAAAAACCACCCTGGCGCCCAATACGCAAACCGC
CTCTCCCCGCGCGTTGGCCGATTCATTAATGCAGCTGGCACGACAGGTTTCCCGACTGGAAAGCGGGCAG
TGAGCGCAACGCAATTAATGTAAGTTAGCTCACTCATTAGGCACCGGGATCTCGACCGATGCCCTTGAGA
GCCTTCAACCCAGTCAGCTCCTTCCGGTGGGCGCGGGGCATGACTATCGTCGCCGCACTTATGACTGTCT
TCTTTATCATGCAACTCGTAGGACAGGTGCCGGCAGCGCTCTGGGTCATTTTCGGCGAGGACCGCTTTCG
CTGGAGCGCGACGATGATCGGCCTGTCGCTTGCGGTATTCGGAATCTTGCACGCCCTCGCTCAAGCCTTC
GTCACTGGTCCCGCCACCAAACGTTTCGGCGAGAAGCAGGCCATTATCGCCGGCATGGCGGCCCCACGGG
TGCGCATGATCGTGCTCCTGTCGTTGAGGACCCGGCTAGGCTGGCGGGGTTGCCTTACTGGTTAGCAGAA
TGAATCACCGATACGCGAGCGAACGTGAAGCGACTGCTGCTGCAAAACGTCTGCGACCTGAGCAACAACA
TGAATGGTCTTCGGTTTCCGTGTTTCGTAAAGTCTGGAAACGCGGAAGTCAGCGCCCTGCACCATTATGT
TCCGGATCTGCATCGCAGGATGCTGCTGGCTACCCTGTGGAACACCTACATCTGTATTAACGAAGCGCTG
GCATTGACCCTGAGTGATTTTTCTCTGGTCCCGCCGCATCCATACCGCCAGTTGTTTACCCTCACAACGT
TCCAGTAACCGGGCATGTTCATCATCAGTAACCCGTATCGTGAGCATCCTCTCTCGTTTCATCGGTATCA
TTACCCCCATGAACAGAAATCCCCCTTACACGGAGGCATCAGTGACCAAACAGGAAAAAACCGCCCTTAA
CATGGCCCGCTTTATCAGAAGCCAGACATTAACGCTTCTGGAGAAACTCAACGAGCTGGACGCGGATGAA
CAGGCAGACATCTGTGAATCGCTTCACGACCACGCTGATGAGCTTTACCGCAGCTGCCTCGCGCGTTTCG
GTGATGACGGTGAAAACCTCTGACACATGCAGCTCCCGGAGACGGTCACAGCTTGTCTGTAAGCGGATGC
CGGGAGCAGACAAGCCCGTCAGGGCGCGTCAGCGGGTGTTGGCGGGTGTCGGGGCGCAGCCATGACCCAG
TCACGTAGCGATAGCGGAGTGTATACTGGCTTAACTATGCGGCATCAGAGCAGATTGTACTGAGAGTGCA
CCATTGCGGTGTGAAATACCGCACAGATGCGTAAGGAGAAAATACCGCATCAGGCGCTCTTCCGCTTCCT
CGCTCACTGACTCGCTGCGCTCGGTCGTTCGGCTGCGGCGAGCGGTATCAGCTCACTCAAAGGCGGTAAT
ACGGTTATCCACAGAATCAGGGGATAACGCAGGAAAGAACATGTGAGCAAAAGGCCAGCAAAAGGCCAGG
AACCGTAAAAAGGCCGCGTTGCTGGCGTTTTTCCATAGGCTCCGCCCCCCTGACGAGCATCACAAAAATC
GACGCTCAAGTCAGAGGTGGCGAAACCCGACAGGACTATAAAGATACCAGGCGTTTCCCCCTGGAAGCTC
CCTCGTGCGCTCTCCTGTTCCGACCCTGCCGCTTACCGGATACCTGTCCGCCTTTCTCCCTTCGGGAAGC
GTGGCGCTTTCTCATAGCTCACGCTGTAGGTATCTCAGTTCGGTGTAGGTCGTTCGCTCCAAGCTGGGCT
GTGTGCACGAACCCCCCGTTCAGCCCGACCGCTGCGCCTTATCCGGTAACTATCGTCTTGAGTCCAACCC
GGTAAGACACGACTTATCGCCACTGGCAGCAGCCACTGGTAACAGGATTAGCAGAGCGAGGTATGTAGGC
GGTGCTACAGAGTTCTTGAAGTGGTGGCCTAACTACGGCTACACTAGAAGGACAGTATTTGGTATCTGCG
CTCTGCTGAAGCCAGTTACCTTCGGAAAAAGAGTTGGTAGCTCTTGATCCGGCAAACAAACCACCGCTGG
TAGCGGTGGTTTTTTTGTTTGCAAGCAGCAGATTACGCGCAGAAAAAAAGGATCTCAAGAAGATCCTTTG
ATCTTTTCTACGGGGTCTGACGCTCAGTGGAACGAAAACTCACGTTAAGGGATTTTGGTCATGAACAATA
AAACTGTCTGCTTACATAAACAGTAATACAAGGGGTGTTATGAGCCATATTCAACGGGAAACGTCTTGCT
CTAGGCCGCGATTAAATTCCAACATGGATGCTGATTTATATGGGTATAAATGGGCTCGCGATAATGTCGG
GCAATCAGGTGCGACAATCTATCGATTGTATGGGAAGCCCGATGCGCCAGAGTTGTTTCTGAAACATGGC
AAAGGTAGCGTTGCCAATGATGTTACAGATGAGATGGTCAGACTAAACTGGCTGACGGAATTTATGCCTC
TTCCGACCATCAAGCATTTTATCCGTACTCCTGATGATGCATGGTTACTCACCACTGCGATCCCCGGGAA
AACAGCATTCCAGGTATTAGAAGAATATCCTGATTCAGGTGAAAATATTGTTGATGCGCTGGCAGTGTTC
CTGCGCCGGTTGCATTCGATTCCTGTTTGTAATTGTCCTTTTAACAGCGATCGCGTATTTCGTCTCGCTC
AGGCGCAATCACGAATGAATAACGGTTTGGTTGATGCGAGTGATTTTGATGACGAGCGTAATGGCTGGCC
TGTTGAACAAGTCTGGAAAGAAATGCATAAACTTTTGCCATTCTCACCGGATTCAGTCGTCACTCATGGT
GATTTCTCACTTGATAACCTTATTTTTGACGAGGGGAAATTAATAGGTTGTATTGATGTTGGACGAGTCG
GAATCGCAGACCGATACCAGGATCTTGCCATCCTATGGAACTGCCTCGGTGAGTTTTCTCCTTCATTACA
GAAACGGCTTTTTCAAAAATATGGTATTGATAATCCTGATATGAATAAATTGCAGTTTCATTTGATGCTC
GATGAGTTTTTCTAAGAATTAATTCATGAGCGGATACATATTTGAATGTATTTAGAAAAATAAACAAATA
GGGGTTCCGCGCACATTTCCCCGAAAAGTGCCACCTAAATTGTAAGCGTTAATATTTTGTTAAAATTCGC
GTTAAATTTTTGTTAAATCAGCTCATTTTTTAACCAATAGGCCGAAATCGGCAAAATCCCTTATAAATCA
AAAGAATAGACCGAGATAGGGT
[37 nt withheld, positions 4853-4889]
AAAGAACGTGGACTCCAACGTCAAAGG
[49 nt withheld, positions 4917-4965]
T
[91 nt withheld, positions 4967-5057]
G
[124 nt withheld, positions 5059-5182]
CCCATTCGCCAATCCGGATATAGTTCCTCCTTTCAGCAAAAAACCCCTCAAGACCCGTTTAGAGGCCCCA
AGGGGTTATGCTAGTTATTGCTCAGCGGTGGCAGCAGCCAACTCAGCTTCCTTTCGGGCTTTGTTAGCAG
CCGGATCTCAGTGGTGGTGGTGGTGGTGCTCGAGTGCGGCCGCAAGCTTCTAACAATCTTTGGAACGCTC
TATAGTTTCAAAAAGTGTTTTGAAGTCTTGAGGGTGCATGTTAACTACTTTCTCATCCTCCTGTTTTCCT
ATTTGCATCAATATATCTCTCGCATCAAGTGGAGTCAATGAACGTAAGTGGTCTATTACAGTGGCGCTGC
GCCTCCCAAAACAGTGCTTTAACAAGTGAAAAAATATATTATAGTTCATAGGTGTTAAGTTCTTGGTAAA
TAAATTTTGACGAGGAATCATTTGAATAAGATACAGCTTTTGTTGTAATTGGTCTAATAATTCCCTACGC
TTTGGGTTTTCCAGCGGCCCTTTCCGGGTGTATATATCAAATGATGACCAAGGCTCCATGTGCAGAACCT
TAATCTCACAAGCTAATTGCCAGATAACACTTAATACATGATACAAGTCTGGATTTCCAGGATCTGCCAT
TAGTTTCTGGAATTCTTTTTCACCAATAAACATATTTACTTCTATTCGTCCAAATTTATATATAGAAGTA
CAGGAATACAAGTCATATGCGAGTTTCCAAAGTGCCCTTTTCTCACCTCTACTTGGGAACATTCCAACTA
CTTTTAAAGGGATGTCTGCTGTCCAAGGAACTGCTTCTATTCCCAAATTCTTAAAGAGCCCTCGAGAAGA
CATAGCAGGTGGTTTTATTACTCCACCACTTCTAGGATCTAGTTTAAAGAAGTCACAGTGAATCACTCGT
AGTTTTCCATCCAGATTTTTTCCTAAGGACTCCAAATGTGGAATAAAAGTTTTGTCACTTTCGAGCGCAA
CCACTTTGGCACCAGCTTCAAGTAATGCCTGAGTCAGGATTCCAGGACCTGGATTGCACTCCAGCAGTAG
GTGTGGAGGTCTACTTGGTTTTCCCAAATAGATTTGCGCCAGGGTCTCAGCCAATCTCCGATCGGTTACG
TAACGCTTAAAGTCTAAGCTGGCCTTAGACGCCTTCCTTGGCGGATTCCTGAAATCCGGTTCGGGCCACA
GCTGCGGAGAGGAGTCAGAGAGCCCACAGTGGTTCCTCGCCGGCAAATGCTTTCGCGTCGCCGCTTCAGA
CCCTAAAATGCAAAAGCGACCGCTAGCACCTTGGAAATATAAGTTTTCATCCCCGAGGTTGTTGTTATTG
TTATTGTTGTTGTTGTTCGAGCTCGAATTAGTCTGCGCGTCTTTCAGGGCTTCATCGACAGTCTGACGAC
CGCTGGCGGCGTTGATCACCGCAGTACGCACGGCATACCAGAAAGCGGACATCTGCGGGATGTTCGGCAT
GATTTCACCTTTCTGGGCGTTTTCCATAGTGGCGGCAATCCGCGGATCTTTCACCAACTCTTCCTCGTAA
GACTTCAGCGCTACGGCACCCAGCGGTTTGTCTTTATTAACCGCTTCCAGACCTTCATCAGTCAGCAGAT
AGTTTTCGAGGAACTCTTTTGCCAGCTCTTTGTTCGGACTGGCGGCGTTAATACCTGCGCTCAGCACACC
AACGAACGGTTTGGATGGTTGACCCTTGAAGGTCGGCAGTACCGTTACACCATAATTCACTTTGCTGGTG
TCGATGTTGGACCATGCCCACGGGCCGTTGATGGTCATCGCTGTTTCGCCTTTATTAAAGGCAGCTTCTG
CGATGGAGTAATCGGTGTCTGCATTCATGTGTTTGTTTTTAATCAGGTCAACCAGGAAGGTCAGACCCGC
TTTCGCGCCAGCGTTATCCACGCCCACGTCTTTAATGTCGTACTTGCCGTTTTCATACTTGAACGCATAA
CCCCCGTCAGCAGCAATCAGCGGCCAGGTGAAGTACGGTTCTTGCAGGTTGAACATCAGCGCGCTCTTAC
CTTTCGCTTTCAGTTCTTTATCCAGCGCCGGGATCTCTTCCCAGGTTTTTGGCGGGTTCGGCAGCAGATC
TTTGTTATAAATCAGCGATAACGCTTCAACAGCGATCGGGTAAGCAATCAGCTTGCCGTTGTAACGTACG
GCATCCCAGGTAAACGGATACAGCTTGTCCTGGAACGCTTTGTCCGGGGTGATTTCAGCCAACAGGCCAG
ATTGAGCGTAGCCACCAAAGCGGTCGTGTGCCCAGAAGATAATGTCAGGGCCATCGCCAGTTGCCGCAAC
CTGTGGGAATTTCTCTTCCAGTTTATCCGGATGCTCAACGGTGACTTTAATTCCGGTATCTTTCTCGAAT
TTCTTACCGACTT
